Addgene plasmid #64188: pK
Purpose: (Empty Backbone) harbours marker gene LYS2
Depositing lab: Markus Ralser. Depositing organization: University of Cambridge. Publication: Saccharomyces cerevisiae single-copy plasmids for auxotrophy compensation, multiple marker selection, and for designing metabolically cooperating communities. Mulleder M, Campbell K, Matsarskaia O, Eckerstorfer F, Ralser M. F1000Res. 2016 Sep 20;5:2351. eCollection 2016. 10.12688/f1000research.9606.1 PubMed 27830062.
Backbone
  Vector backbone: pHK
  Backbone size (bp): 9465
  Modifications to backbone: removed HIS3
  Vector type: Bacterial Expression, Yeast Expression
  Selectable markers: LYS2
Growth in bacteria
  Bacterial resistance: Ampicillin, 100 μg/mL
  Growth temperature: 37°C
  Growth strain: DH5alpha
  Copy number: Low Copy
Gene/Insert
  Cloning method: Restriction Enzyme
Terms and licenses: Academic/Nonprofit Terms; Industry Terms: Not Available to Industry
How to cite: pK was a gift from Markus Ralser (Addgene plasmid # 64188 ; http://n2t.net/addgene:64188 ; RRID:Addgene_64188)
