[The description below was written by a language model from this plasmid's Addgene catalogue record, the feature table of its GenBank file and pLannotate feature annotations shown in this document.]
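Description:
pK is an empty-backbone yeast/E. coli shuttle plasmid that carries the Saccharomyces cerevisiae LYS2 gene as its only yeast selectable marker. According to the catalogue entry it was derived from the vector pHK by removing HIS3. The backbone size is listed as 9,465 bp, whereas the depositor's full sequence is 8,210 nt; the smaller figure would be consistent with the listed size referring to the parent before the deletion, but the record does not say so.

In yeast, the plasmid is maintained through a CEN6/ARS element, which gives stable, roughly single-copy centromeric propagation. Selection relies on LYS2, encoding alpha-aminoadipate reductase of the lysine biosynthetic pathway and expressed from its own promoter, which restores lysine prototrophy in lys2 strains. In E. coli, it replicates from a ColE1/pUC-type origin with ampicillin resistance (AmpR with its bla promoter). The catalogue describes it as low copy, although the origin is annotated as a high-copy type. An f1 origin is also present, which permits single-stranded DNA production.

The remaining features are pBluescript-style: a multiple cloning site flanked by T7 and T3 promoters, set within a lacZα fragment with the lac promoter, operator and CAP site. Short bom, rop and lacI fragments appear to be backbone remnants. No insert is recorded. The accompanying GenBank record covers only 962 bp, annotating the LYS2 promoter and a primer site.

The associated publication title places pK in a set of single-copy plasmids for auxotrophy compensation, multiple marker selection and designing metabolically cooperating yeast communities.
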