Features (pLannotate 1.2.2; 17 found; start..end, strand, type, name):
    165..404     +  promoter       LYS2 promoter: S. cerevisiae LYS2
    405..4583    +  CDS            LYS2: alpha-aminoadipate reductase, required for lysine biosynthesis; S. cerevisiae LYS2; yeast auxotrophic marker
   4619..4670    +  misc_feature   bom (fragment): basis of mobility region from pBR322
   4698..5126    -  rep_origin     f1 ori (sequence partly withheld): f1 bacteriophage origin of replication; arrow indicates direction of (+) strand synthesis
   5130..5287    -  CDS            lacZα (fragment): LacZα fragment of β-galactosidase; lacZ fragment
   5290..5308    +  promoter       T7 promoter: promoter for bacteriophage T7 RNA polymerase
   5317..5424    +  misc_feature   MCS: pBluescript multiple cloning site
   5436..5454    -  promoter       T3 promoter: promoter for bacteriophage T3 RNA polymerase
   5499..5515    -  protein_bind   lac operator: The lac repressor binds to the lac operator to inhibit transcription in E. coli. This inhibition can be relieved by adding lactose or isopropyl-β-D-thiogalactopyranoside (IPTG). lac repressor encoded by lacI
   5523..5553    -  promoter       lac promoter: promoter for the E. coli lac operon
   5568..5589    -  protein_bind   CAP binding site: CAP binding activates transcription in the presence of cAMP. E. coli catabolite activator protein
   5602..5694    -  CDS            lacI (fragment): lac repressor; lacI; The lac repressor binds to the lac operator to inhibit transcription in E. coli. This inhibition can be relieved by adding lactose or isopropyl-β-D-thiogalactopyranoside (IPTG).
   5877..6465    -  rep_origin     ori: high-copy-number ColE1/pMB1/pBR322/pUC origin of replication
   6636..7496    -  CDS            AmpR: β-lactamase; bla; confers resistance to ampicillin, carbenicillin, and related antibiotics
   7497..7601    -  promoter       AmpR promoter: bla
   7627..8129    -  misc_feature   CEN/ARS: S. cerevisiae CEN6 centromere fused to an autonomously replicating sequence
   8210..35      +  CDS            rop (fragment) (across the origin): Rop protein, which maintains plasmids at low copy number; rop
>Addgene plasmid #64188 | pK | depositor full sequence | sequence record 107507 | pK sequence 8210 bps
TCGCGCGTTTCGGTGATGACGGTGAAAACCTCTGACACATGCAGCTCCCGGAGACGGTCACAGCTTGTCT
GTAAGCGGATGCCGGGAGCAGACAAGCCCGTCAGGGCGCGTCAGCGGGTGTTGGCGGCGCGTCGAGGAAA
ACTCTTCAATAGTTTTGCCAGCGGAATTCCACTTGCAATTACATAAAAAATTCCGGCGGTTTTTCGCGTG
TGACTCAATGTCGAAATACCTGCCTAATGAACATGAACATCGCCCAAATGTATTTGAAGACCCGCTGGGA
GAAGTTCAAGATATATAAGTAACAAGCAGCCAATAGTATAAAAAAAAATCTGAGTTTATTACCTTTCCTG
GAATTTCAGTGAAAAACTGCTAATTATAGAGAGATATCACAGAGTTACTCACTAATGACTAACGAAAAGG
TCTGGATAGAGAAGTTGGATAATCCAACTCTTTCAGTGTTACCACATGACTTTTTACGCCCACAACAAGA
ACCTTATACGAAACAAGCTACATATTCGTTACAGCTACCTCAGCTCGATGTGCCTCATGATAGTTTTTCT
AACAAATACGCTGTCGCTTTGAGTGTATGGGCTGCATTGATATATAGAGTAACCGGTGACGATGATATTG
TTCTTTATATTGCGAATAACAAAATCTTAAGATTCAATATTCAACCAACGTGGTCATTTAATGAGCTGTA
TTCTACAATTAACAATGAGTTGAACAAGCTCAATTCTATTGAGGCCAATTTTTCCTTTGACGAGCTAGCT
GAAAAAATTCAAAGTTGCCAAGATCTGGAAAGGACCCCTCAGTTGTTCCGTTTGGCCTTTTTGGAAAACC
AAGATTTCAAATTAGACGAGTTCAAGCATCATTTAGTGGACTTTGCTTTGAATTTGGATACCAGTAATAA
TGCGCATGTTTTGAACTTAATTTATAACAGCTTACTGTATTCGAATGAAAGAGTAACCATTGTTGCGGAC
CAATTTACTCAATATTTGACTGCTGCGCTAAGCGATCCATCCAATTGCATAACTAAAATCTCTCTGATCA
CCGCATCATCCAAGGATAGTTTACCTGATCCAACTAAGAACTTGGGCTGGTGCGATTTCGTGGGGTGTAT
TCACGACATTTTCCAGGACAATGCTGAAGCCTTCCCAGAGAGAACCTGTGTTGTGGAGACTCCAACACTA
AATTCCGACAAGTCCCGTTCTTTCACTTATCGCGACATCAACCGCACTTCTAACATAGTTGCCCATTATT
TGATTAAAACAGGTATCAAAAGAGGTGATGTAGTGATGATCTATTCTTCTAGGGGTGTGGATTTGATGGT
ATGTGTGATGGGTGTCTTGAAAGCCGGCGCAACCTTTTCAGTTATCGACCCTGCATATCCCCCAGCCAGA
CAAACCATTTACTTAGGTGTTGCTAAACCACGTGGGTTGATTGTTATTAGAGCTGCTGGACAATTGGATC
AACTAGTAGAAGATTACATCAATGATGAATTGGAGATTGTTTCAAGAATCAATTCCATCGCTATTCAAGA
AAATGGTACCATTGAAGGTGGCAAATTGGACAATGGCGAGGATGTTTTGGCTCCATATGATCACTACAAA
GACACCAGAACAGGTGTTGTAGTTGGACCAGATTCCAACCCAACCCTATCTTTCACATCTGGTTCCGAAG
GTATTCCTAAGGGTGTTCTTGGTAGACATTTTTCCTTGGCTTATTATTTCAATTGGATGTCCAAAAGGTT
CAACTTAACAGAAAATGATAAATTCACAATGCTGAGCGGTATTGCACATGATCCAATTCAAAGAGATATG
TTTACACCATTATTTTTAGGTGCCCAATTGTATGTCCCTACTCAAGATGATATTGGTACACCGGGCCGTT
TAGCGGAATGGATGAGTAAGTATGGTTGCACAGTTACCCATTTAACACCTGCCATGGGTCAATTACTTAC
TGCCCAAGCTACTACACCATTCCCTAAGTTACATCATGCGTTCTTTGTGGGTGACATTTTAACAAAACGT
GATTGTCTGAGGTTACAAACCTTGGCAGAAAATTGCCGTATTGTTAATATGTACGGTACCACTGAAACAC
AGCGTGCAGTTTCTTATTTCGAAGTTAAATCAAAAAATGACGATCCAAACTTTTTGAAAAAATTGAAAGA
TGTCATGCCTGCTGGTAAAGGTATGTTGAACGTTCAGCTACTAGTTGTTAACAGGAACGATCGTACTCAA
ATATGTGGTATTGGCGAAATAGGTGAGATTTATGTTCGTGCAGGTGGTTTGGCCGAAGGTTATAGAGGAT
TACCAGAATTGAATAAAGAAAAATTTGTGAACAACTGGTTTGTTGAAAAAGATCACTGGAATTATTTGGA
TAAGGATAATGGTGAACCTTGGAGACAATTCTGGTTAGGTCCAAGAGATAGATTGTACAGAACGGGTGAT
TTAGGTCGTTATCTACCAAACGGTGACTGTGAATGTTGCGGTAGGGCTGATGATCAAGTTAAAATTCGTG
GGTTCAGAATCGAATTAGGAGAAATAGATACGCACATTTCCCAACATCCATTGGTAAGAGAAAACATTAC
TTTAGTTCGCAAAAATGCCGACAATGAGCCAACATTGATCACATTTATGGTCCCAAGATTTGACAAGCCA
GATGACTTGTCTAAGTTCCAAAGTGATGTTCCAAAGGAGGTTGAAACTGACCCTATAGTTAAGGGCTTAA
TCGGTTACCATCTTTTATCCAAGGACATCAGGACTTTCTTAAAGAAAAGATTGGCTAGCTATGCTATGCC
TTCCTTGATTGTGGTTATGGATAAACTACCATTGAATCCAAATGGTAAAGTTGATAAGCCTAAACTTCAA
TTCCCAACTCCCAAGCAATTAAATTTGGTAGCTGAAAATACAGTTTCTGAAACTGACGACTCTCAGTTTA
CCAATGTTGAGCGCGAGGTTAGAGACTTATGGTTAAGTATATTACCTACCAAGCCAGCATCTGTATCACC
AGATGATTCGTTTTTCGATTTAGGTGGTCATTCTATCTTGGCTACCAAAATGATTTTTACCTTAAAGAAA
AAGCTGCAAGTTGATTTACCATTGGGCACAATTTTCAAGTATCCAACGATAAAGGCCTTTGCCGCGGAAA
TTGACAGAATTAAATCATCGGGTGGATCATCTCAAGGTGAGGTCGTCGAAAATGTCACTGCAAATTATGC
GGAAGACGCCAAGAAATTGGTTGAGACGCTACCAAGTTCGTACCCCTCTCGAGAATATTTTGTTGAACCT
AATAGTGCCGAAGGAAAAACAACAATTAATGTGTTTGTTACCGGTGTCACAGGATTTCTGGGCTCCTACA
TCCTTGCAGATTTGTTAGGACGTTCTCCAAAGAACTACAGTTTCAAAGTGTTTGCCCACGTCAGGGCCAA
GGATGAAGAAGCTGCATTTGCAAGATTACAAAAGGCAGGTATCACCTATGGTACTTGGAACGAAAAATTT
GCCTCAAATATTAAAGTTGTATTAGGCGATTTATCTAAAAGCCAATTTGGTCTTTCAGATGAGAAGTGGA
TGGATTTGGCAAACACAGTTGATATAATTATCCATAATGGTGCGTTAGTTCACTGGGTTTATCCATATGC
CAAATTGAGGGATCCAAATGTTATTTCAACTATCAATGTTATGAGCTTAGCCGCCGTCGGCAAGCCAAAG
TTCTTTGACTTTGTTTCCTCCACTTCTACTCTTGACACTGAATACTACTTTAATTTGTCAGATAAACTTG
TTAGCGAAGGGAAGCCAGGCATTTTAGAATCAGACGATTTAATGAACTCTGCAAGCGGGCTCACTGGTGG
ATATGGTCAGTCCAAATGGGCTGCTGAGTACATCATTAGACGTGCAGGTGAAAGGGGCCTACGTGGGTGT
ATTGTCAGACCAGGTTACGTAACAGGTGCCTCTGCCAATGGTTCTTCAAACACAGATGATTTCTTATTGA
GATTTTTGAAAGGTTCAGTCCAATTAGGTAAGATTCCAGATATCGAAAATTCCGTGAATATGGTTCCAGT
AGATCATGTTGCTCGTGTTGTTGTTGCTACGTCTTTGAATCCTCCCAAAGAAAATGAATTGGCCGTTGCT
CAAGTAACGGGTCACCCAAGAATATTATTCAAAGACTACTTGTATACTTTACACGATTATGGTTACGATG
TCGAAATCGAAAGCTATTCTAAATGGAAGAAATCATTGGAGGCGTCTGTTATTGACAGGAATGAAGAAAA
TGCGTTGTATCCTTTGCTACACATGGTCTTAGACAACTTACCTGAAAGTACCAAAGCTCCGGAACTAGAC
GATAGGAACGCCGTGGCATCTTTAAAGAAAGACACCGCATGGACAGGTGTTGATTGGTCTAATGGAATAG
GTGTTACTCCAGAAGAGGTTGGTATATATATTGCATTTTTAAACAAGGTTGGATTTTTACCTCCACCAAC
TCATAATGACAAACTTCCACTGCCAAGTATAGAACTAACTCAAGCGCAAATAAGTCTAGTTGCTTCAGGT
GCTGGTGCTCGTGGAAGCTCCGCAGCAGCTTAAGGTTGAGCATTACGTATGATATGTGAAACAGATCCTA
TGCGGTGTGAAATACCGCACAGATGCGTAAGGAGAAAATACCGCATCAGGAAATTGTAAGCGTTAATATT
TTGTTAAAATTCGCGTTAAATTTTTGTTAAATCAGCTCATTTTTTAACCAATAGGCCGAAATCGGCAAAA
TCCCTTATAAATCAAAAGAATAGACCGAGATAGGGT
[37 nt withheld, positions 4797-4833]
AAAGAACGTGGACTCCAACGTCAAAGG
[49 nt withheld, positions 4861-4909]
T
[91 nt withheld, positions 4911-5001]
G
[124 nt withheld, positions 5003-5126]
CCATTCGCCATTCAGGCTGCGCAACTGTTGGGAAGGGCGATCGGTGCGGGCCTCTTCGCTATTACGCCAG
CTGGCGAAAGGGGGATGTGCTGCAAGGCGATTAAGTTGGGTAACGCCAGGGTTTTCCCAGTCACGACGTT
GTAAAACGACGGCCAGTGAATTGTAATACGACTCACTATAGGGCGAATTGGAGCTCCACCGCGGTGGCGG
CCGCTCTAGAACTAGTGGGTCCCCCGGGCTGCAGGAATTCGATATCAAGCTTATCGATACCGTCGACCTG
GAGGGGGGGCCCGGTACCAGCTTTTGTTCCCTTTAGTGAGGGTTAATTTCGAGCTTGGCGTAATCATGGT
CATAGCTGTTTCCTGTGTGAAATTGTTATCCGCTCACAATTCCACACAACATACGAGCCGGAAGCATAAA
GTGTAAAGCCTGGGGTGCCTAATGAGTGAGCTAACTCACATTAATTGCGTTGCGCTCACTGCCCGCTTTC
CAGTCGGGAAACCTGTCGTGCCAGCTGCATTAATGAATCGGCCAACGCGCGGGGAGAGGCGGTTTGCGTA
TTGGGCGCTCTTCCGCTTCCTCGCTCACTGACTCGCTGCGCTCGGTCGTTCGGCTGCGGCGAGCGGTATC
AGCTCACTCAAAGGCGGTAATACGGTTATCCACAGAATCAGGGGATAACGCAGGAAAGAACATGTGAGCA
AAAGGCCAGCAAAAGGCCAGGAACCGTAAAAAGGCCGCGTTGCTGGCGTTTTTCCATAGGCTCCGCCCCC
CTGACGAGCATCACAAAAATCGACGCTCAAGTCAGAGGTGGCGAAACCCGACAGGACTATAAAGATACCA
GGCGTTTCCCCCTGGAAGCTCCCTCGTGCGCTCTCCTGTTCCGACCCTGCCGCTTACCGGATACCTGTCC
GCCTTTCTCCCTTCGGGAAGCGTGGCGCTTTCTCATAGCTCACGCTGTAGGTATCTCAGTTCGGTGTAGG
TCGTTCGCTCCAAGCTGGGCTGTGTGCACGAACCCCCCGTTCAGCCCGACCGCTGCGCCTTATCCGGTAA
CTATCGTCTTGAGTCCAACCCGGTAAGACACGACTTATCGCCACTGGCAGCAGCCACTGGTAACAGGATT
AGCAGAGCGAGGTATGTAGGCGGTGCTACAGAGTTCTTGAAGTGGTGGCCTAACTACGGCTACACTAGAA
GGACAGTATTTGGTATCTGCGCTCTGCTGAAGCCAGTTACCTTCGGAAAAAGAGTTGGTAGCTCTTGATC
CGGCAAACAAACCACCGCTGGTAGCGGTGGTTTTTTTGTTTGCAAGCAGCAGATTACGCGCAGAAAAAAA
GGATCTCAAGAAGATCCTTTGATCTTTTCTACGGGGTCTGACGCTCAGTGGAACGAAAACTCACGTTAAG
GGATTTTGGTCATGAGATTATCAAAAAGGATCTTCACCTAGATCCTTTTAAATTAAAAATGAAGTTTTAA
ATCAATCTAAAGTATATATGAGTAAACTTGGTCTGACAGTTACCAATGCTTAATCAGTGAGGCACCTATC
TCAGCGATCTGTCTATTTCGTTCATCCATAGTTGCCTGACTGCCCGTCGTGTAGATAACTACGATACGGG
AGGGCTTACCATCTGGCCCCAGTGCTGCAATGATACCGCGAGACCCACGCTCACCGGCTCCAGATTTATC
AGCAATAAACCAGCCAGCCGGAAGGGCCGAGCGCAGAAGTGGTCCTGCAACTTTATCCGCCTCCATCCAG
TCTATTAATTGTTGCCGGGAAGCTAGAGTAAGTAGTTCGCCAGTTAATAGTTTGCGCAACGTTGTTGCCA
TTGCTACAGGCATCGTGGTGTCACGCTCGTCGTTTGGTATGGCTTCATTCAGCTCCGGTTCCCAACGATC
AAGGCGAGTTACATGATCCCCCATGTTGTGAAAAAAAGCGGTTAGCTCCTTCGGTCCTCCGATCGTTGTC
AGAAGTAAGTTGGCCGCAGTGTTATCACTCATGGTTATGGCAGCACTGCATAATTCTCTTACTGTCATGC
CATCCGTAAGATGCTTTTCTGTGACTGGTGAGTACTCAACCAAGTCATTCTGAGAATAGTGTATGCGGCG
ACCGAGTTGCTCTTGCCCGGCGTCAATACGGGATAATACCGCGCCACATAGCAGAACTTTAAAAGTGCTC
ATCATTGGAAAACGTTCTTCGGGGCGAAAACTCTCAAGGATCTTACCGCTGTTGAGATCCAGTTCGATGT
AACCCACTCGTGCACCCAACTGATCTTCAGCATCTTTTACTTTCACCAGCGTTTCTGGGTGAGCAAAAAC
AGGAAGGCAAAATGCCGCAAAAAAGGGAATAAGGGCGACACGGAAATGTTGAATACTCATACTCTTCCTT
TTTCAATATTATTGAAGCATTTATCAGGGTTATTGTCTCATGAGCGGATACATATTTGAATGTATTTAGA
AAAATAAACAAATAGGGGTTCCGCGCACATTTCCCCGAAAAGTGCCACCTATCGCTTGCCTGTAACTTAC
ACGCGCCTCGTATCTTTTAATGATGGAATAATTTGGGAATTTACTCTGTGTTTATTTATTTTTATGTTTT
GTATTTGGATTTTAGAAAGTAAATAAAGAAGGTAGAAGAGTTACGGAATGAAGAAAAAAAAATAAACAAA
GGTTTAAAAAATTTCAACAAAAAGCGTACTTTACATATATATTTATTAGACAAGAAAAGCAGATTAAATA
GATATACATTCGATTAACGATAAGTAAAATGTAAAATCACAGGATTTTCGTGTGTGGTCTTCTACACAGA
CAAGATGAAACAATTCGGCATTAATACCTGAGAGCAGGAAGAGCAAGATAAAAGGTAGTATTTGTTGGCG
ATCCCCCTAGAGTCTTTTACATCTTCGGAAAACAAAAACTATTTTTTCTTTAATTTCTTTTTTTACTTTC
TATTTTTAATTTATATATTTATATTAAAAAATTTAAATTATAATTATTTTTATAGCACGTGATGAAAAGG
ACCCCCGTCCTAAGAAACCATTATTATCATGACATTAACCTATAAAAATAGGCGTATCACGAGGCCCTTT
CGTC
