LOCUS       Exported 962 bp ds-DNA linear SYN 29-MAY-2021
DEFINITION  harbours marker gene LYS2.
ACCESSION   .
VERSION     .
KEYWORDS    pK
SOURCE      synthetic DNA construct
  ORGANISM  synthetic DNA construct
REFERENCE   1 (bases 1 to 962)
  AUTHORS   Michael Mulleder, Kate Campbell, Olga Matsarskaia, Florian
            Eckerstorfer, Markus Ralser
  TITLE     Saccharomyces cerevisiae single-copy plasmids for auxotrophy
            compensation, multiple marker selection, and for designing
            metabolically cooperating communities
  JOURNAL   F1000Research
REFERENCE   2 (bases 1 to 962)
  AUTHORS   .
  TITLE     Direct Submission
  JOURNAL   Exported May 29, 2021 from SnapGene Server 1.1.58
            http://www.snapgene.com
FEATURES             Location/Qualifiers
     source          1..962
                     /organism="synthetic DNA construct"
                     /mol_type="other DNA"
     primer_bind     complement(18..40)
                     /label=pGEX 3'
                     /note="pGEX vectors, reverse primer"
     promoter        154..393
                     /gene="S. cerevisiae LYS2"
                     /label=LYS2 promoter
ORIGIN
        1 ggtgatgacg gtgaaaacct ctgacacatg cagctcccgg agacggtcac agcttgtctg
       61 taagcggatg ccgggagcag acaagcccgt cagggcgcgt cagcgggtgt tggcggcgcg
      121 tcgaggaaaa ctcttcaata gttttgccag cggaattcca cttgcaatta cataaaaaat
      181 tccggcggtt tttcgcgtgt gactcaatgt cgaaatacct gcctaatgaa catgaacatc
      241 gcccaaatgt atttgaagac ccgctgggag aagttcaaga tatataagta acaagcagcc
      301 aatagtataa aaaaaaatct gagtttatta cctttcctgg aatttcagtg aaaaactgct
      361 aattatagag agatatcaca gagttactca ctaatgacta acgaaaaggt ctggatagag
      421 aagttggata atccaactct ttcagtgtta ccacatgact ttttacgccc acaacaagaa
      481 ccttatacga aacaagctac atattcgtta cagctacctc agctcgatgt gcctcatgat
      541 agtttttcta acaaatacgc tgtcgctttg agtgtatggg ctgcattgat atatagagta
      601 accggtgacg atgatattgt tctttatatt gcgaataaca aaatcttaag attcaatatt
      661 caaccaacgt ggtcatttaa tgagctgtat tctacaatta acaatgagtt gaacaagctc
      721 aattctattg aggccaattt ttcctttgac gagctagctg aaaaaattca aagttgccaa
      781 gatctggaaa ggacccctca gttgttccgt ttggcctttt tggaaaacca agatttcaaa
      841 ttagacgagt tcaagcatca tttagtggac tttgctttga atttggatac cagtaataat
      901 gcgcatgttt tgaacttaat ttataacagc ttactgtatt cgaatgaaag agtaaccatt
      961 gt
//
