>Addgene plasmid #64188 | pK | addgene partial sequence | sequence record 111536 | F1ori-F 5'-GTGGACTCTTGTTCCAAACTGG-3'
ACCCTATCTCGGTCTATTCTTTTGATTTATAAGGGATTTTGCCGATTTCGGCCTATTGGTTAAAAAATGA
GCTGATTTAACAAAAATTTAACGCGAATTTTAACAAAATATTAACGCTTACAATTTCCTGATGCGGTATT
TTCTCCTTACGCATCTGTGCGGTATTTCACACCGCATAGGATCTGTTTCACATATCATACGTAATGCTCA
ACCTTAAGCTGCTGCGGAGCTTCCACGAGCACCAGCACCTGAAGCAACTAGACTTATTTGCGCTTGAGTT
AGTTCTATACTTGGCAGTGGAAGTTTGTCATTATGAGTTGGTGGAGGTAAAAATCCAACCTTGTTTAAAA
ATGCAATATATATACCAACCTCTTCTGGAGTAACACCTATTCCATTAGACCAATCAACACCTGTCCATGC
GGTGTCTTTCTTTAAAGATGCCACGGCGTTCCTATCGTCTAGTTCCGGAGCTTTGGTACTTTCAGGTAAG
TTGTCTAAGACCATGTGTAGCAAAGGATACAACGCATTTTCTTCATTCCTGTCAATAACAGACGCCTCCA
ATGATTTCTTCCATTTAGAATAGCTTTCGATTTCGACATCGTAACCATAATCGTGTAAAGTATACAAGTA
GTCTTTGAATAATATTCTTGGGTGACCCGTTACTTGAGCAACGGCCAATTCATTTTCTTTGGGAGGATTC
AAAGACGTAGCAACAACAACACGAGCAACATGATCTACTGGAACCATATTCACGGAATTTTCGATATCTG
GAATCTTACCTAATTGGACTGAACCTTTCAAAAATCTCAATAAGAAATCATCTGTGTTTGAAGAACCATT
GGCAGAGGCACCTGTTACGTAACCTGGTCTGACAATACACCCACGTAGGCCCCTTTCACCTGCACGTCTA
ATGATGTACTCAGCAGCCCATTTGGACTGACCATATCCACCAGTGAGCCCGCTTGCAGAGTTCATTAAAT
CGTCTGATTCTAAAATGCCTGGCTTCCCTTCGCTAACAAGTTTATCTGACAA
