>Addgene plasmid #64188 | pK | addgene partial sequence | sequence record 111537 | F1ori-R 5'-AGGGAAGAAAGCGAAAGGAG-3'
[73 nt withheld, positions 1-73]
CCATTCGCCATTCAGGCTGCGCAACTGTTGGGAAGGGCGATCGGTGCGGGCCTCTTCGCTATTACGCCAG
CTGGCGAAAGGGGGATGTGCTGCAAGGCGATTAAGTTGGGTAACGCCAGGGTTTTCCCAGTCACGACGTT
GTAAAACGACGGCCAGTGAATTGTAATACGACTCACTATAGGGCGAATTGGAGCTCCACCGCGGTGGCGG
CCGCTCTAGAACTAGTGGGTCCCCCGGGCTGCAGGAATTCGATATCAAGCTTATCGATACCGTCGACCTG
GAGGGGGGGCCCGGTACCAGCTTTTGTTCCCTTTAGTGAGGGTTAATTTCGAGCTTGGCGTAATCATGGT
CATAGCTGTTTCCTGTGTGAAATTGTTATCCGCTCACAATTCCACACAACATACGAGCCGGAAGCATAAA
GTGTAAAGCCTGGGGTGCCTAATGAGTGAGCTAACTCACATTAATTGCGTTGCGCTCACTGCCCGCTTTC
CAGTCGGGAAACCTGTCGTGCCAGCTGCATTAATGAATCGGCCAACGCGCGGGGAGAGGCGGTTTGCGTA
TTGGGCGCTCTTCCGCTTCCTCGCTCACTGACTCGCTGCGCTCGGTCGTTCGGCTGCGGCGAGCGGTATC
AGCTCACTCAAAGGCGGTAATACGGTTATCCACAGAATCAGGGGATAACGCAGGAAAGAACATGTGAGCA
AAAGGCCAGCAAAAGGCCAGGAACCGTAAAAAGGCCGCGTTGCTGGCGTTTTTCCATAGGCTCCGCCCCC
CTGACGAGCATCACAAAAATCGACGCTCAAGTCAGAGGTGGCGAAACCCGACAGGACTATAAAGATACCA
GGCGTTTCCCCCTGGAAGCTCCCTCGTGCGCTCTCCTGTT
